>Addgene plasmid #154718 | pEPYC1CB0469 | depositor full sequence | sequence record 299652 | pEPYC1CB0469 sequence 7059 bps
GCAATTGTCTTCTGCACGAAGTGGTTTAAACTATCAGTGTTTGACAGGATATATTGGCGGGTAAACCTAA
GAGAAAAGAGCGTTTATTAGAATAATCGGATATTTAAAAGGGCGTGAAAAGGTTTATCCGTTCGTCCATT
TGTATGTGCATGCCAACCACAGGGTTCCCCAGATCAGGCGCTGGCTGCTGAACCCCCAGCCGGAACTGAC
CCCACAAGGCCCTAGCGTTTGCAATGCACCAGGTCATCATTGACCCAGGCGTGTTCCACCAGGCCGCTGC
CTCGCAACTCTTCGCAGGCTTCGCCGACCTGCTCGCGCCACTTCTTCACGCGGGTGGAATCCGATCCGCA
CATGAGGCGGAAGGTTTCCAGCTTGAGCGGGTACGGCTCCCGGTGCGAGCTGAAATAGTCGAACATCCGT
CGGGCCGTCGGCGACAGCTTGCGGTACTTCTCCCATATGAATTTCGTGTAGTGGTCGCCAGCAAACAGCA
CGACGATTTCCTCGTCGATCAGGACCTGGCAACGGGACGTTTTCTTGCCACGGTCCAGGACGCGGAAGCG
GTGCAGCAGCGACACCGATTCCAGGTGCCCAACGCGGTCGGACGTGAAGCCCATCGCCGTCGCCTGTAGG
CGCGACAGGCATTCCTCGGCCTTCGTGTAATACCGGCCATTGATCGACCAGCCCAGGTCCTGGCAAAGCT
CGTAGAACGTGAAGGTGATCGGCTCGCCGATAGGGGTGCGCTTCGCGTACTCCAACACCTGCTGCCACAC
CAGTTCGTCATCGTCGGCCCGCAGCTCGACGCCGGTGTAGGTGATCTTCACGTCCTTGTTGACGTGGAAA
ATGACCTTGTTTTGCAGCGCCTCGCGCGGGATTTTCTTGTTGCGCGTGGTGAACAGGGCAGAGCGGGCCG
TGTCGTTTGGCATCGCTCGCATCGTGTCCGGCCACGGCGCAATATCGAACAAGGAAAGCTGCATTTCCTT
GATCTGCTGCTTCGTGTGTTTCAGCAACGCGGCCTGCTTGGCCTCGCTGACCTGTTTTGCCAGGTCCTCG
CCGGCGGTTTTTCGCTTCTTGGTCGTCATAGTTCCTCGCGTGTCGATGGTCATCGACTTCGCCAAACCTG
CCGCCTCCTGTTCAAGACGACGCGAACGCTCCACGGCGGCCGATGGCGCGGGCAGGGCAGGGGGAGCCAG
TTGCACGCTGTCGCGCTCGATCTTGGCCGTAGCTTGCTGGACCATCGAGCCGACGGACTGGAAGGTTTCG
CGGGGCGCACGCATGACGGTGCGGCTTGCGATGGTTTCGGCATCCTCGGCGGAAAACCCCGCGTCGATCA
GTTCTTGCCTGTATGCCTTCCGGTCAAACGTCCGATTCATTCACCCTCCTTGCGGGATTGCCCCGACTCA
CGCCGGGGCAATGTGCCCTTATTCCTGATTTGACCCGCCTGGTGCCTTGGTGTCCAGATAATCCACCTTA
TCGGCAATGAAGTCGGTCCCGTAGACCGTCTGGCCGTCCTTCTCGTACTTGGTATTCCGAATCTTGCCCT
GCACGAATACCAGCGACCCCTTGCCCAAATACTTGCCGTGGGCCTCGGCCTGAGAGCCAAAACACTTGAT
GCGGAAGAAGTCGGTGCGCTCCTGCTTGTCGCCGGCATCGTTGCGCCACATCTAGGATCTGCCAGGAACC
GTAAAAAGGCCGCGTTGCTGGCGTTTTTCCATAGGCTCCGCCCCCCTGACGAGCATCACAAAAATCGACG
CTCAAGTCAGAGGTGGCGAAACCCGACAGGACTATAAAGATACCAGGCGTTTCCCCCTGGAAGCTCCCTC
GTGCGCTCTCCTGTTCCGACCCTGCCGCTTACCGGATACCTGTCCGCCTTTCTCCCTTCGGGAAGCGTGG
CGCTTTCTCATAGCTCACGCTGTAGGTATCTCAGTTCGGTGTAGGTCGTTCGCTCCAAGCTGGGCTGTGT
GCACGAACCCCCCGTTCAGCCCGACCGCTGCGCCTTATCCGGTAACTATCGTCTTGAGTCCAACCCGGTA
AGACACGACTTATCGCCACTGGCAGCAGCCACTGGTAACAGGATTAGCAGAGCGAGGTATGTAGGCGGTG
CTACAGAGTTCTTGAAGTGGTGGCCTAACTACGGCTACACTAGAAGAACAGTATTTGGTATCTGCGCTCT
GCTGAAGCCAGTTACCTTCGGAAAAAGAGTTGGTAGCTCTTGATCCGGCAAACAAACCACCGCTGGTAGC
GGTGGTTTTTTTGTTTGCAAGCAGCAGATTACGCGCAGAAAAAAAGGATCTCAAGAAGATCCTTTGATCT
TTTCTACGGGGTCTGACGCTCAGTGGAACGAAAACTCACGTTAAGGGATTTTGGTCATGAGATTATCAAA
AAGGATCTTCACCTAGATCCTTTTAAATTAAAAATGAAGTTTTAAATCAATCTAAAGTATATATGAGTAA
ACTTGGTCTGACAGTTACCAATGCTTAATCAGTGAGGCACCTATCTCAGCGATCTGTCTATTTCGTTCAT
CCATAGTTGCCTGACTCCCCGTCGTGTAGATAACTACGATACGGGAGGGCTTACCATCTGGCCCCAGTGC
TGCAATGATACCGCGAGAACCACGCTCACCGGCTCCAGATTTATCAGCAATAAACCAGCCAGCCGGAAGG
GCCGAGCGCAGAAGTGGTCCTGCAACTTTATCCGCCTCCATCCAGTCTATTAATTGTTGCCGGGAAGCTA
GAGTAAGTAGTTCGCCAGTTAATAGTTTGCGCAACGTTGTTGCCATTGCTACAGGCATCGTGGTGTCACG
CTCGTCGTTTGGTATGGCTTCATTCAGCTCCGGTTCCCAACGATCAAGGCGAGTTACATGATCCCCCATG
TTGTGCAAAAAAGCGGTTAGCTCCTTCGGTCCTCCGATCGTTGTCAGAAGTAAGTTGGCCGCAGTGTTAT
CACTCATGGTTATGGCAGCACTGCATAATTCTCTTACTGTCATGCCATCCGTAAGATGCTTTTCTGTGAC
TGGTGAGTACTCAACCAAGTCATTCTGAGAATAGTGTATGCGGCGACCGAGTTGCTCTTGCCCGGCGTCA
ATACGGGATAATACCGCGCCACATAGCAGAACTTTAAAAGTGCTCATCATTGGAAAACGTTCTTCGGGGC
GAAAACTCTCAAGGATCTTACCGCTGTTGAGATCCAGTTCGATGTAACCCACTCGTGCACCCAACTGATC
TTCAGCATCTTTTACTTTCACCAGCGTTTCTGGGTGAGCAAAAACAGGAAGGCAAAATGCCGCAAAAAAG
GGAATAAGGGCGACACGGAAATGTTGAATACTCATACTCTTCCTTTTTCAATATTATTGAAGCATTTATC
AAGGTTATTGTCTCATGAGCGGATACATATTTGAATGTATTTAGAAAAATAAACAAATAGGGGTTCCGCG
CACGAATTGGCCAGCGCTGCCATTTTTGGGGTGAGGCCGTTCGCGGCCGAGGGGCGCAGCCCCTGGGGGG
ATGGGAGGCCCGCGTTAGCGGGCCGGGAGGGTTCGAGAAGGGGGGGCACCCCCCTTCGGCGTGCGCGGTC
ACGCGCACAGGGCGCAGCCCTGGTTAAAAACAAGGTTTATAAATATTGGTTTAAAAGCAGGTTAAAAGAC
AGGTTAGCGGTGGCCGAAAAACGGGCGGAAACCCTTGCAAATGCTGGATTTTCTGCCTGTGGACAGCCCC
TCAAATGTCAATAGGTGCGCCCCTCATCTGTCAGCACTCTGCCCCTCAAGTGTCAAGGATCGCGCCCCTC
ATCTGTCAGTAGTCGCGCCCCTCAAGTGTCAATACCGCAGGGCACTTATCCCCAGGCTTGTCCACATCAT
CTGTGGGAAACTCGCGTAAAATCAGGCGTTTTCGCCGATTTGCGAGGCTGGCCAGCTCCACGTCGCCGGC
CGAAATCGAGCCTGCCCCTCATCTGTCAACGCCGCGCCGGGTGAGTCGGCCCCTCAAGTGTCAACGTCCG
CCCCTCATCTGTCAGTGAGGGCCAAGTTTTCCGCGAGGTATCCACAACGCCGGCGGCCGCGGTGTCTCGC
ACACGGCTTCGACGGCGTTTCTGGCGCGTTTGCAGGGCCATAGACGGCCGCCAGCCCAGCGGCGAGGGCA
ACCAGCCCGGTGAGCGTCGCAAAGGAGATCCTGATCTGACTGATGGGCTGCCTGTATCGAGTGGTGATTT
TGTGCCGAGCTGCCGGTCGGGGAGCTGTTGGCTGGCTGGTGGCAGGATATATTGTGGTGTAAACAAATTG
ACGCTTAGACAACTTAATAACACATTGCGGACGTTTTTAATGTACTGGGGTGGATGCAGTGGGCCCCACT
CTGTGAAGACAATGCCGAATTCGGATCCGGAGGGAGGCGTGTCGTTTTAGTGAGGAGCAAGTGGATGCCC
AATTAGGTTGTCTGCATGAAGATAAGATAATAATGTTGAAGATAAGAGCAAGACCTCTACAAACTATATA
AGGTTTTGCTATTCATTGAAAGCAGTAGTGACTGATTTGTATATATACTGTATTTTTACAACAATTACCA
ACAACAACAAACAACAAACAACATTACAATTACTATTTACAATTACAATGGAGGACGCCAAAAACATAAA
GAAAGGCCCGGCGCCATTCTATCCGCTGGAAGATGGAACCGCTGGAGAGCAACTGCATAAGGCTATGAAG
AGATACGCCCTGGTTCCTGGAACAATTGCTTTTACAGATGCACATATCGAGGTGGACATCACTTACGCTG
AGTACTTCGAAATGTCCGTTCGGTTGGCAGAAGCTATGAAACGATATGGGCTGAATACAAATCACAGAAT
CGTCGTATGCAGTGAAAACTCTCTTCAATTCTTTATGCCGGTGTTGGGCGCGTTATTTATCGGAGTTGCA
GTTGCGCCCGCGAACGACATTTATAATGAACGTGAATTGCTCAACAGTATGGGCATTTCGCAGCCTACCG
TGGTGTTCGTTTCCAAAAAGGGGTTGCAAAAAATTTTGAACGTGCAAAAAAAGCTCCCAATCATCCAAAA
AATTATTATCATGGATTCTAAAACGGATTACCAGGGATTTCAGTCGATGTACACGTTCGTCACATCTCAT
CTACCTCCCGGTTTTAATGAATACGATTTTGTGCCAGAGTCCTTCGATAGGGACAAGACAATTGCACTGA
TCATGAACTCCTCTGGATCTACTGGTCTGCCTAAAGGTGTCGCTCTGCCTCATAGAACTGCCTGCGTGAG
ATTCTCGCATGCCAGAGATCCTATTTTTGGCAATCAAATCATTCCGGATACTGCGATTTTAAGTGTTGTT
CCATTCCATCACGGTTTTGGAATGTTTACTACACTCGGATATTTGATATGTGGATTTCGAGTCGTCTTAA
TGTATAGATTTGAAGAAGAACTGTTTCTGAGGAGCCTTCAGGATTACAAGATTCAAAGTGCGCTGCTGGT
GCCAACCCTATTCTCCTTCTTCGCCAAAAGCACTCTGATTGACAAATACGATTTATCTAATTTACACGAA
ATTGCTTCTGGTGGCGCTCCCCTCTCTAAGGAAGTCGGGGAAGCGGTTGCCAAGAGGTTCCATCTGCCAG
GTATCAGGCAAGGATATGGGCTCACTGAGACTACATCAGCTATTCTGATTACACCCGAGGGGGATGATAA
ACCGGGCGCGGTCGGTAAAGTTGTTCCATTTTTTGAAGCGAAGGTTGTGGATCTGGATACCGGGAAAACG
CTGGGCGTTAATCAAAGAGGCGAACTGTGTGTGAGAGGTCCTATGATTATGTCCGGTTATGTAAACAATC
CGGAAGCGACCAACGCCTTGATTGACAAGGATGGATGGCTACATTCTGGAGACATAGCTTACTGGGACGA
GGACGAACACTTCTTCATCGTTGACCGCCTGAAGTCTCTGATTAAGTACAAAGGCTATCAGGTGGCTCCC
GCTGAATTGGAATCCATCTTGCTCCAACACCCCAACATCTTCGACGCAGGTGTCGCAGGTCTGCCCGACG
ATGACGCCGGTGAACTTCCCGCCGCCGTTGTTGTTTTGGAGCACGGAAAGACGATGACGGAAAAAGAGAT
CGTGGATTACGTCGCCAGTCAAGTAACAACCGCGAAAAAGTTGCGCGGAGGAGTTGTGTTTGTGGACGAA
GTACCGAAAGGTCTTACCGGAAAACTCGACGCAAGAAAAATCAGAGAGATCCTCATAAAGGCCAAGAAGG
GCGGAAAGATCGCCGTGGGTTCGGATTATAAGGACCATGACGGAGACTATAAGGACCATGACCTCGACGC
TGCAGCAGCGGATTATAAGGACGATGACGATAAGTGAGCTTGTCCTGCTTTAATGAGATATGCGAGAAGC
CTATGATCGCATGATATTTGCTTTCAATTCTGTTGTGCACGTTGTAAAAAACCTGAGCATGTGTAGCTCA
GATCCTTACCGCCGGTTTCGGTTCATTCTAATGAATATATCACCCGTTACTATCGTATTTTTATGAATAA
TATTCTCCGTTCAATTTACTGATTGTACCCTACTACTTATATGTACAATATTAAAATGAAAACAATATAT
TGTGCTGAATAGGTTTATAGCGACATCTATGATAGAGCGCCACAATAACAAACAATTGCGTTTTATTATT
ACAAATCCAATTTTAAAAAAAGCGGCAGAACCGGTCAAACCTAAAAGACTGATTACATAAATCTTATTCA
AATTTCAAAAGTGCCCCAGGGGCTAGTATCTACGACACACCGAGCGGCGAACTAATAACGCTCACTGAAG
GGAACTCCGGTTCCCCGCCGGCGCGCATGGGTGAGATTCCTTGAAGTTGAGTATTGGCCGTCCGCTCTAC
CGAAAGTTACGGGCACCATTCAACCCGGTCCAGCACGGCGGCCGGGTAACCGACTTGCTGCCCCGAGAAT
TATGCAGCATTTTTTTGGTGTATGTGGGCCCCAAATGAAGTGCAGGTCAAACCTTGACAGTGACGACAAA
TCGTTGGGCGGGTCCAGGGCGAATTTTGCGACAACATGTCGAGGCTCAGCAGGACCGCT
Features (pLannotate 1.2.2; 11 found; start..end, strand, type, name):
     42..66      +  misc_feature   RB T-DNA repeat: right border repeat from nopaline C58 T-DNA
    178..198     -  CDS            TetR (fragment): tetracycline resistance regulatory protein; tetR
    225..1370    -  CDS            trfA: TRFA_ECOLX - Experimental evidence at protein level: Swiss-Prot protein existence level 1. Also involved in plasmid copy number control, promoting intermolecular coupling of protein bound iterons at oriV, which inhibits replication initiation. From Escherichia coli.
   1706..2294    -  rep_origin     ori: high-copy-number ColE1/pMB1/pBR322/pUC origin of replication
   2465..3325    -  CDS            AmpR: β-lactamase; bla; confers resistance to ampicillin, carbenicillin, and related antibiotics
   3326..3430    -  promoter       AmpR promoter: bla
   3517..4148    -  rep_origin     oriV: incP origin of replication
   4240..4264    +  misc_feature   LB T-DNA repeat: left border repeat from nopaline C58 T-DNA
   4541..4596    +  misc_feature   TMV Ω: translational enhancer from the tobacco mosaic virus 5'-leader sequence (Gallie et al., 1988)
   4598..6247    +  CDS            luciferase: firefly luciferase; luc+; enhanced luc+ version of the luciferase gene
   6345..7052    +  terminator     OCS terminator: octopine synthase terminator
