[The description below was written by a language model from this plasmid's Addgene catalogue record and pLannotate feature annotations shown in this document.]
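Description:
pEPYC1CB0469 is a MoClo (Golden Gate modular cloning) Level 1 plasmid built in the pICH47732 acceptor backbone and carrying a single plant transcription unit that reports promoter activity through firefly luciferase. The backbone is a binary-type vector. It has nopaline C58 left and right T-DNA border repeats flanking the cargo, and an incP oriV with the trfA replication initiator gene for broad-host-range maintenance, as used in Agrobacterium. A high-copy ColE1/pUC-type origin supports propagation in E. coli. Selection is by ampicillin through the β-lactamase gene and its native promoter. A short TetR fragment is annotated but appears to be only a backbone remnant. The cassette was assembled through BsaI sites that were destroyed during cloning, as is standard for Level 1 assemblies.

The insert is described as MinSyn_103::TMV::LucF::Flag::ocsT. MinSyn_103 is a minimal synthetic plant promoter. It is not picked up in the automated feature table but presumably lies in the unannotated region between the left border and the leader. It is followed by the tobacco mosaic virus Ω 5' leader, which acts as a translational enhancer, then the luc+ firefly luciferase coding sequence and the octopine synthase terminator. The record also lists a Flag epitope tag after luciferase; this too is not separately annotated. In this arrangement, luminescence provides a quantitative readout of the strength of the synthetic promoter. The construct is suited to promoter characterisation in plant cells, either by direct delivery or by Agrobacterium-mediated transfer, and to further assembly into Level 2 multigene constructs. The associated work concerns the rational design of minimal synthetic promoters for plants.
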