Addgene plasmid #154718: pEPYC1CB0469
Purpose: MoClo Level 1 luciferase reporter
Depositing lab: Nicola Patron. Depositing organization: Earlham Institute. Publication: Rational design of minimal synthetic promoters for plants. Cai YM, Kallam K, Tidd H, Gendarini G, Salzman A, Patron NJ. Nucleic Acids Res. 2020 Aug 28. pii: 5897334. doi: 10.1093/nar/gkaa682. PubMed 32856047.
Backbone
  Vector backbone: pICH47732
  Vector type: Synthetic Biology
Growth in bacteria
  Bacterial resistance: Ampicillin, 100 μg/mL
  Growth temperature: 37°C
  Growth strain: NEB Stable
  Copy number: High Copy
Gene/Insert
  Gene/Insert name: MinSyn_103 Firefly luciferase expression cassette [MinSyn_103::TMV::LucF::Flag::ocsT]
  Species: Synthetic
  Cloning method: Restriction Enzyme; 5′ cloning site BsaI (destroyed during cloning); 3′ cloning site BsaI (destroyed during cloning)
Terms and licenses: Academic/Nonprofit Terms; Industry Terms: Not Available to Industry
Depositor comments: Please visit https://www.biorxiv.org/content/10.1101/2020.05.14.095406v1 for bioRxiv preprint.
How to cite: pEPYC1CB0469 was a gift from Nicola Patron (Addgene plasmid # 154718 ; http://n2t.net/addgene:154718 ; RRID:Addgene_154718)
